Addgene plasmid #76608: DGKA gRNA (BRDN0001144932)
Purpose: 3rd generation lentiviral gRNA plasmid targeting human DGKA
Depositing lab: John Doench & David Root. Depositing organization: Broad Institute. Publication: Optimized sgRNA design to maximize activity and minimize off-target effects of CRISPR-Cas9. Doench JG, Fusi N, Sullender M, Hegde M, Vaimberg EW, Donovan KF, Smith I, Tothova Z, Wilen C, Orchard R, Virgin HW, Listgarten J, Root DE. Nat Biotechnol. 2016 Jan 18. doi: 10.1038/nbt.3437. PubMed 26780180.
Backbone
  Vector backbone: lentiGuide-Puro
  Backbone manufacturer: Zhang Lab (Addgene plasmid # 52963)
  Vector type: Mammalian Expression, Lentiviral, CRISPR
  Selectable markers: Puromycin
Growth in bacteria
  Bacterial resistance: Ampicillin, 100 μg/mL
  Growth temperature: 37°C
  Growth strain: DH5alpha
  Copy number: High Copy
Gene/Insert
  Gene/Insert name: DGKA (alt names: DGKA; NM_001345.4)
  gRNA/shRNA sequence: CAGCACTAGCAGTGGCACGG
  Species: H. sapiens (human)
  Entrez Gene: DGKA (a.k.a. DAGK, DAGK1, DGK-alpha)
  Promoter: hU6
  Cloning method: Unknown
  Sequencing primers: 5′ U6-F; 3′ pS2-R
Terms and licenses: Academic/Nonprofit Terms; Industry Terms: Not Available to Industry
Depositor comments: The gRNA was designed to target the following Genbank reference sequence(s): NM_001345.4,NM_201444.2,NM_201445.1,NM_201554.1. Note that this plasmid does NOT contain Cas9. It should be used in conjunction with lentiCas9-Blast (Addgene #52962) or otherwise with cell lines already expressing Cas9. Browse the full kinome gRNA library at http://www.addgene.org/pooled-library/broadgpp-human-kinome/ or visit http://www.broadinstitute.org/rnai/public/ for detailed protocols and information.
How to cite: DGKA gRNA (BRDN0001144932) was a gift from John Doench & David Root (Addgene plasmid # 76608 ; http://n2t.net/addgene:76608 ; RRID:Addgene_76608)
