[The description below was written by a language model from this plasmid's Addgene catalogue record and pLannotate feature annotations shown in this document.]
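Description:
DGKA gRNA (BRDN0001144932) is a third-generation lentiviral guide RNA plasmid built on the lentiGuide-Puro backbone and designed to target human DGKA (diacylglycerol kinase alpha, also known as DAGK or DGK-alpha). It is maintained in E. coli as a high-copy plasmid through a ColE1/pUC-type origin and is selected with ampicillin via the β-lactamase gene. An f1 origin, an SV40 origin and remnants of lac and phage promoter elements from the cloning backbone are also annotated.

The lentiviral cassette begins with an RSV promoter fused to a truncated HIV-1 5' LTR, which drives Tat-independent production of the genomic RNA in packaging cells. It is followed by the Ψ packaging signal with a partial gag region and by the Rev response element for Rev-dependent nuclear export. Downstream, a human U6 RNA polymerase III promoter transcribes the DGKA-specific spacer joined to the Streptococcus pyogenes Cas9 guide RNA scaffold. A cPPT/CTS element follows, which aids nuclear import of the viral genome. The EF-1α core promoter with its intron A then expresses puromycin N-acetyltransferase, allowing puromycin selection of transduced mammalian cells, and a WPRE enhances transcript expression. The cassette ends in a ΔU3 self-inactivating 3' LTR.

The plasmid does not encode Cas9, so it must be paired with a separate Cas9 vector such as lentiCas9-Blast or used in cells that already express Cas9. The guide was designed against several DGKA reference transcripts and belongs to a human kinome gRNA collection, for CRISPR knockout of DGKA in human cells.
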