Features (pLannotate 1.2.2; 29 found; start..end, strand, type, name):
     14..80      +  CDS            small t antigen (fragment): SV40 (simian virus 40) small t antigen
    106..317     +  promoter       EF-1α core promoter: core promoter for human elongation factor EF-1α
    318..1256    +  intron         EF-1α intron A: intron upstream of the start codon of human EF-1α
   1278..1877    +  CDS            PuroR (fragment): puromycin N-acetyltransferase; pac from Streptomyces; confers resistance to puromycin
   1893..2481    +  misc_feature   WPRE: woodchuck hepatitis virus posttranscriptional regulatory element
   2532..2551    +  misc_feature   cPPT/CTS (fragment): central polypurine tract and central termination sequence of HIV-1
   2553..2786    +  LTR            3' LTR (ΔU3): self-inactivating 3' long terminal repeat (LTR) from HIV-1
   2864..2985    +  polyA_signal   SV40 poly(A) signal: SV40 polyadenylation signal
   3025..3160    +  rep_origin     SV40 ori: SV40 origin of replication
   3181..3199    -  promoter       T7 promoter: promoter for bacteriophage T7 RNA polymerase
   3207..3362    +  CDS            lacZα (fragment): LacZα fragment of β-galactosidase; lacZ fragment
   3367..3795    +  rep_origin     f1 ori (sequence partly withheld): f1 bacteriophage origin of replication; arrow indicates direction of (+) strand synthesis
   3848..3952    +  promoter       AmpR promoter: bla
   3953..4813    +  CDS            AmpR: β-lactamase; bla; confers resistance to ampicillin, carbenicillin, and related antibiotics
   4984..5572    +  rep_origin     ori: high-copy-number ColE1/pMB1/pBR322/pUC origin of replication
   5755..5847    +  CDS            lacI (fragment): lac repressor; lacI; The lac repressor binds to the lac operator to inhibit transcription in E. coli. This inhibition can be relieved by adding lactose or isopropyl-β-D-thiogalactopyranoside (IPTG).
   5860..5881    +  protein_bind   CAP binding site: CAP binding activates transcription in the presence of cAMP. E. coli catabolite activator protein
   5896..5926    +  promoter       lac promoter: promoter for the E. coli lac operon
   5934..5950    +  protein_bind   lac operator: The lac repressor binds to the lac operator to inhibit transcription in E. coli. This inhibition can be relieved by adding lactose or isopropyl-β-D-thiogalactopyranoside (IPTG). lac repressor encoded by lacI
   5995..6013    +  promoter       T3 promoter: promoter for bacteriophage T3 RNA polymerase
   6041..6267    +  promoter       RSV promoter: Rous sarcoma virus enhancer/promoter
   6268..6448    +  LTR            5' LTR (truncated): truncated 5' long terminal repeat (LTR) from HIV-1
   6495..6620    +  misc_feature   HIV-1 Ψ: packaging signal of human immunodeficiency virus type 1
   6604..6967    +  CDS            HIV-1 gag (fragment): gag protein from human immunodeficiency virus 1; gag
   7113..7346    +  misc_feature   RRE: The Rev response element (RRE) of HIV-1 allows for Rev-dependent mRNA export from the nucleus to the cytoplasm.
   7723..7749    +  CDS            Rev (fragment): human immunodeficiency virus 1 (HIV-1) Rev protein; rev; enhances nuclear export of unspliced and incompletely spliced viral mRNAs
   7753..7993    +  promoter       U6 promoter: RNA polymerase III promoter for human U6 snRNA
   8023..8098    +  misc_RNA       gRNA scaffold: guide RNA scaffold for the Streptococcus pyogenes CRISPR/Cas9 system
   8154..8271    +  misc_feature   cPPT/CTS: central polypurine tract and central termination sequence of HIV-1
>Addgene plasmid #76608 | DGKA gRNA (BRDN0001144932) | addgene full sequence | sequence record 186162 | Addgene Assembled Sequence
CCCGGGTGCAAAGATGGATAAAGTTTTAAACAGAGAGGAATCTTTGCAGCTAATGGACCTTCTAGGTCTT
GAAAGGAGTGGGAATTGGCTCCGGTGCCCGTCAGTGGGCAGAGCGCACATCGCCCACAGTCCCCGAGAAG
TTGGGGGGAGGGGTCGGCAATTGATCCGGTGCCTAGAGAAGGTGGCGCGGGGTAAACTGGGAAAGTGATG
TCGTGTACTGGCTCCGCCTTTTTCCCGAGGGTGGGGGAGAACCGTATATAAGTGCAGTAGTCGCCGTGAA
CGTTCTTTTTCGCAACGGGTTTGCCGCCAGAACACAGGTAAGTGCCGTGTGTGGTTCCCGCGGGCCTGGC
CTCTTTACGGGTTATGGCCCTTGCGTGCCTTGAATTACTTCCACCTGGCTGCAGTACGTGATTCTTGATC
CCGAGCTTCGGGTTGGAAGTGGGTGGGAGAGTTCGAGGCCTTGCGCTTAAGGAGCCCCTTCGCCTCGTGC
TTGAGTTGAGGCCTGGCCTGGGCGCTGGGGCCGCCGCGTGCGAATCTGGTGGCACCTTCGCGCCTGTCTC
GCTGCTTTCGATAAGTCTCTAGCCATTTAAAATTTTTGATGACCTGCTGCGACGCTTTTTTTCTGGCAAG
ATAGTCTTGTAAATGCGGGCCAAGATCTGCACACTGGTATTTCGGTTTTTGGGGCCGCGGGCGGCGACGG
GGCCCGTGCGTCCCAGCGCACATGTTCGGCGAGGCGGGGCCTGCGAGCGCGGCCACCGAGAATCGGACGG
GGGTAGTCTCAAGCTGGCCGGCCTGCTCTGGTGCCTGGCCTCGCGCCGCCGTGTATCGCCCCGCCCTGGG
CGGCAAGGCTGGCCCGGTCGGCACCAGTTGCGTGAGCGGAAAGATGGCCGCTTCCCGGCCCTGCTGCAGG
GAGCTCAAAATGGAGGACGCGGCGCTCGGGAGAGCGGGCGGGTGAGTCACCCACACAAAGGAAAAGGGCC
TTTCCGTCCTCAGCCGTCGCTTCATGTGACTCCACGGAGTACCGGGCGCCGTCCAGGCACCTCGATTAGT
TCTCGAGCTTTTGGAGTACGTCGTCTTTAGGTTGGGGGGAGGGGTTTTATGCGATGGAGTTTCCCCACAC
TGAGTGGGTGGAGACTGAAGTTAGGCCAGCTTGGCACTTGATGTAATTCTCCTTGGAATTTGCCCTTTTT
GAGTTTGGATCTTGGTTCATTCTCAAGCCTCAGACAGTGGTTCAAAGTTTTTTTCTTCCATTTCAGGTGT
CGTGACGTACGGCCACCATGACCGAGTACAAGCCCACGGTGCGCCTCGCCACCCGCGACGACGTCCCCAG
GGCCGTACGCACCCTCGCCGCCGCGTTCGCCGACTACCCCGCCACGCGCCACACCGTCGATCCGGACCGC
CACATCGAGCGGGTCACCGAGCTGCAAGAACTCTTCCTCACGCGCGTCGGGCTCGACATCGGCAAGGTGT
GGGTCGCGGACGACGGCGCCGCCGTGGCGGTCTGGACCACGCCGGAGAGCGTCGAAGCGGGGGCGGTGTT
CGCCGAGATCGGCCCGCGCATGGCCGAGTTGAGCGGTTCCCGGCTGGCCGCGCAGCAACAGATGGAAGGC
CTCCTGGCGCCGCACCGGCCCAAGGAGCCCGCGTGGTTCCTGGCCACCGTCGGAGTCTCGCCCGACCACC
AGGGCAAGGGTCTGGGCAGCGCCGTCGTGCTCCCCGGAGTGGAGGCGGCCGAGCGCGCCGGGGTGCCCGC
CTTCCTGGAGACCTCCGCGCCCCGCAACCTCCCCTTCTACGAGCGGCTCGGCTTCACCGTCACCGCCGAC
GTCGAGGTGCCCGAAGGACCGCGCACCTGGTGCATGACCCGCAAGCCCGGTGCCTGAACGCGTTAAGTCG
ACAATCAACCTCTGGATTACAAAATTTGTGAAAGATTGACTGGTATTCTTAACTATGTTGCTCCTTTTAC
GCTATGTGGATACGCTGCTTTAATGCCTTTGTATCATGCTATTGCTTCCCGTATGGCTTTCATTTTCTCC
TCCTTGTATAAATCCTGGTTGCTGTCTCTTTATGAGGAGTTGTGGCCCGTTGTCAGGCAACGTGGCGTGG
TGTGCACTGTGTTTGCTGACGCAACCCCCACTGGTTGGGGCATTGCCACCACCTGTCAGCTCCTTTCCGG
GACTTTCGCTTTCCCCCTCCCTATTGCCACGGCGGAACTCATCGCCGCCTGCCTTGCCCGCTGCTGGACA
GGGGCTCGGCTGTTGGGCACTGACAATTCCGTGGTGTTGTCGGGGAAATCATCGTCCTTTCCTTGGCTGC
TCGCCTGTGTTGCCACCTGGATTCTGCGCGGGACGTCCTTCTGCTACGTCCCTTCGGCCCTCAATCCAGC
GGACCTTCCTTCCCGCGGCCTGCTGCCGGCTCTGCGGCCTCTTCCGCGTCTTCGCCTTCGCCCTCAGACG
AGTCGGATCTCCCTTTGGGCCGCCTCCCCGCGTCGACTTTAAGACCAATGACTTACAAGGCAGCTGTAGA
TCTTAGCCACTTTTTAAAAGAAAAGGGGGGACTGGAAGGGCTAATTCACTCCCAACGAAGACAAGATCTG
CTTTTTGCTTGTACTGGGTCTCTCTGGTTAGACCAGATCTGAGCCTGGGAGCTCTCTGGCTAACTAGGGA
ACCCACTGCTTAAGCCTCAATAAAGCTTGCCTTGAGTGCTTCAAGTAGTGTGTGCCCGTCTGTTGTGTGA
CTCTGGTAACTAGAGATCCCTCAGACCCTTTTAGTCAGTGTGGAAAATCTCTAGCAGTACGTATAGTAGT
TCATGTCATCTTATTATTCAGTATTTATAACTTGCAAAGAAATGAATATCAGAGAGTGAGAGGAACTTGT
TTATTGCAGCTTATAATGGTTACAAATAAAGCAATAGCATCACAAATTTCACAAATAAAGCATTTTTTTC
ACTGCATTCTAGTTGTGGTTTGTCCAAACTCATCAATGTATCTTATCATGTCTGGCTCTAGCTATCCCGC
CCCTAACTCCGCCCATCCCGCCCCTAACTCCGCCCAGTTCCGCCCATTCTCCGCCCCATGGCTGACTAAT
TTTTTTTATTTATGCAGAGGCCGAGGCCGCCTCGGCCTCTGAGCTATTCCAGAAGTAGTGAGGAGGCTTT
TTTGGAGGCCTAGGGACGTACCCAATTCGCCCTATAGTGAGTCGTATTACGCGCGCTCACTGGCCGTCGT
TTTACAACGTCGTGACTGGGAAAACCCTGGCGTTACCCAACTTAATCGCCTTGCAGCACATCCCCCTTTC
GCCAGCTGGCGTAATAGCGAAGAGGCCCGCACCGATCGCCCTTCCCAACAGTTGCGCAGCCTGAATGGCG
AATGGG
[124 nt withheld, positions 3367-3490]
C
[91 nt withheld, positions 3492-3582]
A
[49 nt withheld, positions 3584-3632]
CCTTTGACGTTGGAGTCCACGTTCTTT
[37 nt withheld, positions 3660-3696]
ACCCTATCTCGGTCTATTCTTTTGATTTATAAGGGATTTTGCCGATTTCGGCCTATTGGTTAAAAAATGA
GCTGATTTAACAAAAATTTAACGCGAATTTTAACAAAATATTAACGCTTACAATTTAGGTGGCACTTTTC
GGGGAAATGTGCGCGGAACCCCTATTTGTTTATTTTTCTAAATACATTCAAATATGTATCCGCTCATGAG
ACAATAACCCTGATAAATGCTTCAATAATATTGAAAAAGGAAGAGTATGAGTATTCAACATTTCCGTGTC
GCCCTTATTCCCTTTTTTGCGGCATTTTGCCTTCCTGTTTTTGCTCACCCAGAAACGCTGGTGAAAGTAA
AAGATGCTGAAGATCAGTTGGGTGCACGAGTGGGTTACATCGAACTGGATCTCAACAGCGGTAAGATCCT
TGAGAGTTTTCGCCCCGAAGAACGTTTTCCAATGATGAGCACTTTTAAAGTTCTGCTATGTGGCGCGGTA
TTATCCCGTATTGACGCCGGGCAAGAGCAACTCGGTCGCCGCATACACTATTCTCAGAATGACTTGGTTG
AGTACTCACCAGTCACAGAAAAGCATCTTACGGATGGCATGACAGTAAGAGAATTATGCAGTGCTGCCAT
AACCATGAGTGATAACACTGCGGCCAACTTACTTCTGACAACGATCGGAGGACCGAAGGAGCTAACCGCT
TTTTTGCACAACATGGGGGATCATGTAACTCGCCTTGATCGTTGGGAACCGGAGCTGAATGAAGCCATAC
CAAACGACGAGCGTGACACCACGATGCCTGTAGCAATGGCAACAACGTTGCGCAAACTATTAACTGGCGA
ACTACTTACTCTAGCTTCCCGGCAACAATTAATAGACTGGATGGAGGCGGATAAAGTTGCAGGACCACTT
CTGCGCTCGGCCCTTCCGGCTGGCTGGTTTATTGCTGATAAATCTGGAGCCGGTGAGCGTGGGTCTCGCG
GTATCATTGCAGCACTGGGGCCAGATGGTAAGCCCTCCCGTATCGTAGTTATCTACACGACGGGGAGTCA
GGCAACTATGGATGAACGAAATAGACAGATCGCTGAGATAGGTGCCTCACTGATTAAGCATTGGTAACTG
TCAGACCAAGTTTACTCATATATACTTTAGATTGATTTAAAACTTCATTTTTAATTTAAAAGGATCTAGG
TGAAGATCCTTTTTGATAATCTCATGACCAAAATCCCTTAACGTGAGTTTTCGTTCCACTGAGCGTCAGA
CCCCGTAGAAAAGATCAAAGGATCTTCTTGAGATCCTTTTTTTCTGCGCGTAATCTGCTGCTTGCAAACA
AAAAAACCACCGCTACCAGCGGTGGTTTGTTTGCCGGATCAAGAGCTACCAACTCTTTTTCCGAAGGTAA
CTGGCTTCAGCAGAGCGCAGATACCAAATACTGTTCTTCTAGTGTAGCCGTAGTTAGGCCACCACTTCAA
GAACTCTGTAGCACCGCCTACATACCTCGCTCTGCTAATCCTGTTACCAGTGGCTGCTGCCAGTGGCGAT
AAGTCGTGTCTTACCGGGTTGGACTCAAGACGATAGTTACCGGATAAGGCGCAGCGGTCGGGCTGAACGG
GGGGTTCGTGCACACAGCCCAGCTTGGAGCGAACGACCTACACCGAACTGAGATACCTACAGCGTGAGCT
ATGAGAAAGCGCCACGCTTCCCGAAGGGAGAAAGGCGGACAGGTATCCGGTAAGCGGCAGGGTCGGAACA
GGAGAGCGCACGAGGGAGCTTCCAGGGGGAAACGCCTGGTATCTTTATAGTCCTGTCGGGTTTCGCCACC
TCTGACTTGAGCGTCGATTTTTGTGATGCTCGTCAGGGGGGCGGAGCCTATGGAAAAACGCCAGCAACGC
GGCCTTTTTACGGTTCCTGGCCTTTTGCTGGCCTTTTGCTCACATGTTCTTTCCTGCGTTATCCCCTGAT
TCTGTGGATAACCGTATTACCGCCTTTGAGTGAGCTGATACCGCTCGCCGCAGCCGAACGACCGAGCGCA
GCGAGTCAGTGAGCGAGGAAGCGGAAGAGCGCCCAATACGCAAACCGCCTCTCCCCGCGCGTTGGCCGAT
TCATTAATGCAGCTGGCACGACAGGTTTCCCGACTGGAAAGCGGGCAGTGAGCGCAACGCAATTAATGTG
AGTTAGCTCACTCATTAGGCACCCCAGGCTTTACACTTTATGCTTCCGGCTCGTATGTTGTGTGGAATTG
TGAGCGGATAACAATTTCACACAGGAAACAGCTATGACCATGATTACGCCAAGCGCGCAATTAACCCTCA
CTAAAGGGAACAAAAGCTGGAGCTGCAAGCTTAATGTAGTCTTATGCAATACTCTTGTAGTCTTGCAACA
TGGTAACGATGAGTTAGCAACATGCCTTACAAGGAGAGAAAAAGCACCGTGCATGCCGATTGGTGGAAGT
AAGGTGGTACGATCGTGCCTTATTAGGAAGGCAACAGACGGGTCTGACATGGATTGGACGAACCACTGAA
TTGCCGCATTGCAGAGATATTGTATTTAAGTGCCTAGCTCGATACATAAACGGGTCTCTCTGGTTAGACC
AGATCTGAGCCTGGGAGCTCTCTGGCTAACTAGGGAACCCACTGCTTAAGCCTCAATAAAGCTTGCCTTG
AGTGCTTCAAGTAGTGTGTGCCCGTCTGTTGTGTGACTCTGGTAACTAGAGATCCCTCAGACCCTTTTAG
TCAGTGTGGAAAATCTCTAGCAGTGGCGCCCGAACAGGGACTTGAAAGCGAAAGGGAAACCAGAGGAGCT
CTCTCGACGCAGGACTCGGCTTGCTGAAGCGCGCACGGCAAGAGGCGAGGGGCGGCGACTGGTGAGTACG
CCAAAAATTTTGACTAGCGGAGGCTAGAAGGAGAGAGATGGGTGCGAGAGCGTCAGTATTAAGCGGGGGA
GAATTAGATCGCGATGGGAAAAAATTCGGTTAAGGCCAGGGGGAAAGAAAAAATATAAATTAAAACATAT
AGTATGGGCAAGCAGGGAGCTAGAACGATTCGCAGTTAATCCTGGCCTGTTAGAAACATCAGAAGGCTGT
AGACAAATACTGGGACAGCTACAACCATCCCTTCAGACAGGATCAGAAGAACTTAGATCATTATATAATA
CAGTAGCAACCCTCTATTGTGTGCATCAAAGGATAGAGATAAAAGACACCAAGGAAGCTTTAGACAAGAT
AGAGGAAGAGCAAAACAAAAGTAAGACCACCGCACAGCAAGCGGCCGCTGATCTTCAGACCTGGAGGAGG
AGATATGAGGGACAATTGGAGAAGTGAATTATATAAATATAAAGTAGTAAAAATTGAACCATTAGGAGTA
GCACCCACCAAGGCAAAGAGAAGAGTGGTGCAGAGAGAAAAAAGAGCAGTGGGAATAGGAGCTTTGTTCC
TTGGGTTCTTGGGAGCAGCAGGAAGCACTATGGGCGCAGCGTCAATGACGCTGACGGTACAGGCCAGACA
ATTATTGTCTGGTATAGTGCAGCAGCAGAACAATTTGCTGAGGGCTATTGAGGCGCAACAGCATCTGTTG
CAACTCACAGTCTGGGGCATCAAGCAGCTCCAGGCAAGAATCCTGGCTGTGGAAAGATACCTAAAGGATC
AACAGCTCCTGGGGATTTGGGGTTGCTCTGGAAAACTCATTTGCACCACTGCTGTGCCTTGGAATGCTAG
TTGGAGTAATAAATCTCTGGAACAGATTTGGAATCACACGACCTGGATGGAGTGGGACAGAGAAATTAAC
AATTACACAAGCTTAATACACTCCTTAATTGAAGAATCGCAAAACCAGCAAGAAAAGAATGAACAAGAAT
TATTGGAATTAGATAAATGGGCAAGTTTGTGGAATTGGTTTAACATAACAAATTGGCTGTGGTATATAAA
ATTATTCATAATGATAGTAGGAGGCTTGGTAGGTTTAAGAATAGTTTTTGCTGTACTTTCTATAGTGAAT
AGAGTTAGGCAGGGATATTCACCATTATCGTTTCAGACCCACCTCCCAACCCCGAGGGGACCCAGAGAGG
GCCTATTTCCCATGATTCCTTCATATTTGCATATACGATACAAGGCTGTTAGAGAGATAATTAGAATTAA
TTTGACTGTAAACACAAAGATATTAGTACAAAATACGTGACGTAGAAAGTAATAATTTCTTGGGTAGTTT
GCAGTTTTAAAATTATGTTTTAAAATGGACTATCATATGCTTACCGTAACTTGAAAGTATTTCGATTTCT
TGGCTTTATATATCTTGTGGAAAGGACGAAACACCGCAGCACTAGCAGTGGCACGGGTTTTAGAGCTAGA
AATAGCAAGTTAAAATAAGGCTAGTCCGTTATCAACTTGAAAAAGTGGCACCGAGTCGGTGCTTTTTTAA
GCTTGGCGTAACTAGATCTTGAGACAAATGGCAGTATTCATCCACAATTTTAAAAGAAAAGGGGGGATTG
GGGGGTACAGTGCAGGGGAAAGAATAGTAGACATAATAGCAACAGACATACAAACTAAAGAATTACAAAA
ACAAATTACAAAAATTCAAAATTTTCGGGTTTATTACAGGGACAGCAGAGATCCACTTTGGCGCCGGCTC
GAGGGGG
