>Addgene plasmid #76608 | DGKA gRNA (BRDN0001144932) | depositor partial sequence | sequence record 144068 | Target Sequence
CAGCACTAGCAGTGGCACGG
