>Addgene plasmid #76608 | DGKA gRNA (BRDN0001144932) | addgene partial sequence | sequence record 186161 | hU6-F
GTAGAAAGTAATAATTTCTTGGGTAGTTTGCAGTTTTAAAATTATGTTTTAAAATGGACTATCATATGCT
TACCGTAACTTGAAAGTATTTCGATTTCTTGGCTTTATATATCTTGTGGAAAGGACGAAACACCGCAGCA
CTAGCAGTGGCACGGGTTTTAGAGCTAGAAATAGCAAGTTAAAATAAGGCTAGTCCGTTATCAACTTGAA
AAAGTGGCACCGAGTCGGTGCTTTTTTAAGCTTGGCGTAACTAGATCTTGAGACAAATGGCAGTATTCAT
CCACAATTTTAAAAGAAAAGGGGGGATTGGGGGGTACAGTGCAGGGGAAAGAATAGTAGACATAATAGCA
ACAGACATACAAACTAAAGAATTACAAAAACAAATTACAAAAATTCAAAATTTTCGGGTTTATTACAGGG
ACAGCAGAGATCCACTTTGGCGCCGGCTCGAGGGGGCCCGGGTGCAAAGATGGATAAAGTTTTAAACAGA
GAGGAATCTTTGCAGCTAATGGACCTTCTAGGTCTTGAAAGGAGTGGGAATTGGCTCCGGTGCCCGTCAG
TGGGCAGAGC
